>Addgene plasmid #127667 | Empty Target Control | addgene full sequence | sequence record 247044 | Addgene NGS Result
GACGCTTTTTTTCTGGCAAGATAGTCTTGTAAATGCGGGCCAAGATCTGCACACTGGTATTTCGGTTTTT
GGGGCCGCGGGCGGCGACGGGGCCCGTGCGTCCCAGCGCACATGTTCGGCGAGGCGGGGCCTGCGAGCGC
GGCCACCGAGAATCGGACGGGGGTAGTCTCAAGCTGGCCGGCCTGCTCTGGTGCCTGGCCTCGCGCCGCC
GTGTATCGCCCCGCCCTGGGCGGCAAGGCTGGCCCGGTCGGCACCAGTTGCGTGAGCGGAAAGATGGCCG
CTTCCCGGCCCTGCTGCAGGGAGCTCAAAATGGAGGACGCGGCGCTCGGGAGAGCGGGCGGGTGAGTCAC
CCACACAAAGGAAAAGGGCCTTTCCGTCCTCAGCCGTCGCTTCATGTGACTCCACGGAGTACCGGGCGCC
GTCCAGGCACCTCGATTAGTTCTCGAGCTTTTGGAGTACGTCGTCTTTAGGTTGGGGGGAGGGGTTTTAT
GCGATGGAGTTTCCCCACACTGAGTGGGTGGAGACTGAAGTTAGGCCAGCTTGGCACTTGATGTAATTCT
CCTTGGAATTTGCCCTTTTTGAGTTTGGATCTTGGTTCATTCTCAAGCCTCAGACAGTGGTTCAAAGTTT
TTTTCTTCCATTTCAGGTGTCGTGAAAGCTTGGTACCGGATCCGCCACCATGAAAAGGCCGGCGGCCACG
AAAAAGGCCGGCCAGGCAAAAAAGAAAAAGAAGATGGACAAAAAGACGATTGTGTGGTTTAGACGTGACC
TTCGCATTGAGGACAACCCTGCGTTGGCAGCGGCAGCGCATGAAGGTTCGGTATTCCCTGTCTTTATCTG
GTGTCCCGAAGAGGAGGGGCAATTCTATCCCGGTCGCGCGTCCCGATGGTGGATGAAACAGTCGCTCGCA
CATCTTAGCCAGTCGTTGAAGGCGCTCGGCTCTGATCTGACGCTCATCAAAACACACAATACAATTTCTG
CCATTCTGGATTGCATTAGGGTGACTGGTGCCACCAAAGTTGTGTTCAATCACCTTTATGATCCCGTAAG
CCTGGTCAGGGATCATACAGTAAAAGAGAAACTTGTAGAGAGGGGAATCAGCGTCCAATCGTACAATGGG
GACTTGTTGTATGAACCGTGGGAAATCTATTGTGAGAAAGGCAAACCTTTCACTTCCTTCAATTCGTACT
GGAAGAAATGCCTCGACATGTCCATCGAGTCAGTCATGCTGCCGCCACCTTGGAGACTTATGCCCATTAC
TGCTGCGGCAGAGGCGATCTGGGCTTGCAGCATCGAAGAACTTGGTCTGGAAAACGAAGCGGAAAAACCC
AGTAACGCGCTCCTGACGCGAGCGTGGTCGCCAGGCTGGTCGAATGCTGATAAGCTCCTTAATGAGTTTA
TCGAGAAACAGTTGATCGACTATGCGAAGAATAGCAAGAAGGTGGTGGGAAATTCCACTTCCCTCCTGTC
GCCGTATCTCCACTTTGGGGAGATTAGCGTGAGGCATGTGTTCCAATGTGCGCGGATGAAGCAAATCATT
TGGGCTCGCGACAAAAACTCTGAAGGAGAGGAGTCTGCCGATTTGTTTTTGAGAGGAATCGGCCTTAGGG
AGTATTCACGATACATCTGCTTCAACTTTCCGTTTACACATGAACAATCCCTCCTCAGCCACCTCCGCTT
CTTTCCGTGGGACGCGGACGTGGACAAATTCAAGGCCTGGCGGCAGGGGCGCACGGGATACCCGTTGGTG
GATGCGGGTATGAGAGAGCTGTGGGCAACGGGTTGGATGCACAACCGTATTCGAGTCATCGTTAGTAGCT
TTGCCGTTAAGTTCCTCTTGTTGCCCTGGAAATGGGGGATGAAATACTTTTGGGACACGCTTCTGGATGC
GGACTTGGAGTGCGATATTCTTGGGTGGCAGTACATTTCGGGTTCCATCCCTGACGGGCATGAACTTGAC
CGATTGGATAACCCTGCACTGCAAGGAGCAAAGTACGACCCGGAGGGAGAATACATCAGGCAGTGGCTCC
CAGAGCTGGCCCGTCTGCCCACCGAGTGGATTCACCACCCGTGGGATGCTCCCCTGACCGTCCTTAAAGC
CTCAGGGGTCGAATTGGGGACGAATTACGCGAAACCCATCGTCGATATTGACACCGCACGAGAATTGCTG
GCGAAAGCCATCTCAAGAACACGCGAAGCGCAGATTATGATCGGAGCAGCGCCGGCTAGCCCCAAGAAGA
AGAGAAAGGTGGAGGCCAGCGGTTCCGGACGGGCTGTATACTACCCGTACGACGTTCCGGACTACGCTCT
GTTTAAACTGGGCAGTGGAGAGGGCAGAGGAAGTCTGCTAACATGCGGTGACGTCGAGGAGAATCCTGGC
CCAGTGAGCAAGGGCGAGGAGGATAACATGGCCATCATCAAGGAGTTCATGCGCTTCAAGGTGCACATGG
AGGGCTCCGTGAACGGCCACGAGTTCGAGATCGAGGGCGAGGGCGAGGGCCGCCCCTACGAGGGCACCCA
GACCGCCAAGCTGAAGGTGACCAAGGGTGGCCCCCTGCCCTTCGCCTGGGACATCCTGTCCCCTCAGTTC
ATGTACGGCTCCAAGGCCTACGTGAAGCACCCCGCCGACATCCCCGACTACTTGAAGCTGTCCTTCCCCG
AGGGCTTCAAGTGGGAGCGCGTGATGAACTTCGAGGACGGCGGCGTGGTGACCGTGACCCAGGACTCCTC
CCTGCAGGACGGCGAGTTCATCTACAAGGTGAAGCTGCGCGGCACCAACTTCCCCTCCGACGGCCCCGTA
ATGCAGAAGAAAACCATGGGCTGGGAGGCCTCCTCCGAGCGGATGTACCCCGAGGACGGCGCCCTGAAGG
GCGAGATCAAGCAGAGGCTGAAGCTGAAGGACGGCGGCCACTACGACGCTGAGGTCAAGACCACCTACAA
GGCCAAGAAGCCCGTGCAGCTGCCCGGCGCCTACAACGTCAACATCAAGTTGGACATCACCTCCCACAAC
GAGGACTACACCATCGTGGAACAGTACGAACGCGCCGAGGGCCGCCACTCCACCGGCGGCATGGACGAGC
TGTACAAGTAAGAATTCAATTCCTAGAGCTCGCTGATCAGCCTCGACTGTGCCTTCTAGTTGCCAGCCAT
CTGTTGTTTGCCCCTCCCCCGTGCCTTCCTTGACCCTGGAAGGTGCCACTCCCACTGTCCTTTCCTAATA
AAATGAGGAAATTGCATCGCATTGTCTGAGTAGGTGTCATTCTATTCTGGGGGGTGGGGTGGGGCAGGAC
AGCAAGGGGGAGGATTGGGAAGAGAATAGCAGGCATGATGAGGAGCGTCTTAGACGTCAGGTGGCACTTT
TCGGGGAAATGTGCGCGGAACCCCTATTTGTTTATTTTTCTAAATACATTCAAATATGTATCCGCTCATG
AGACAATAACCCTGATAAATGCTTCAATAATATTGAAAAAGGAAGAGTATGAGTATTCAACATTTCCGTG
TCGCCCTTATTCCCTTTTTTGCGGCATTTTGCCTTCCTGTTTTTGCTCACCCAGAAACGCTGGTGAAAGT
AAAAGATGCTGAAGATCAGTTGGGTGCACGAGTGGGTTACATCGAACTGGATCTCAACAGCGGTAAGATC
CTTGAGAGTTTTCGCCCCGAAGAACGTTTTCCAATGATGAGCACTTTTAAAGTTCTGCTATGTGGCGCGG
TATTATCCCGTATTGACGCCGGGCAAGAGCAACTCGGTCGCCGCATACACTATTCTCAGAATGACTTGGT
TGAGTACTCACCAGTCACAGAAAAGCATCTTACGGATGGCATGACAGTAAGAGAATTATGCAGTGCTGCC
ATAACCATGAGTGATAACACTGCGGCCAACTTACTTCTGACAACGATCGGAGGACCGAAGGAGCTAACCG
CTTTTTTGCACAACATGGGGGATCATGTAACTCGCCTTGATCGTTGGGAACCGGAGCTGAATGAAGCCAT
ACCAAACGACGAGCGTGACACCACGATGCCTGTAGCAATGGCAACAACGTTGCGCAAACTATTAACTGGC
GAACTACTTACTCTAGCTTCCCGGCAACAATTAATAGACTGGATGGAGGCGGATAAAGTTGCAGGACCAC
TTCTGCGCTCGGCCCTTCCGGCTGGCTGGTTTATTGCTGATAAATCTGGAGCCGGTGAGCGTGGAAGCCG
CGGTATCATTGCAGCACTGGGGCCAGATGGTAAGCCCTCCCGTATCGTAGTTATCTACACGACGGGGAGT
CAGGCAACTATGGATGAACGAAATAGACAGATCGCTGAGATAGGTGCCTCACTGATTAAGCATTGGTAAC
TGTCAGACCAAGTTTACTCATATATACTTTAGATTGATTTAAAACTTCATTTTTAATTTAAAAGGATCTA
GGTGAAGATCCTTTTTGATAATCTCATGACCAAAATCCCTTAACGTGAGTTTTCGTTCCACTGAGCGTCA
GACCCCGTAGAAAAGATCAAAGGATCTTCTTGAGATCCTTTTTTTCTGCGCGTAATCTGCTGCTTGCAAA
CAAAAAAACCACCGCTACCAGCGGTGGTTTGTTTGCCGGATCAAGAGCTACCAACTCTTTTTCCGAAGGT
AACTGGCTTCAGCAGAGCGCAGATACCAAATACTGTTCTTCTAGTGTAGCCGTAGTTAGGCCACCACTTC
AAGAACTCTGTAGCACCGCCTACATACCTCGCTCTGCTAATCCTGTTACCAGTGGCTGCTGCCAGTGGCG
ATAAGTCGTGTCTTACCGGGTTGGACTCAAGACGATAGTTACCGGATAAGGCGCAGCGGTCGGGCTGAAC
GGGGGGTTCGTGCACACAGCCCAGCTTGGAGCGAACGACCTACACCGAACTGAGATACCTACAGCGTGAG
CTATGAGAAAGCGCCACGCTTCCCGAAGGGAGAAAGGCGGACAGGTATCCGGTAAGCGGCAGGGTCGGAA
CAGGAGAGCGCACGAGGGAGCTTCCAGGGGGAAACGCCTGGTATCTTTATAGTCCTGTCGGGTTTCGCCA
CCTCTGACTTGAGCGTCGATTTTTGTGATGCTCGTCAGGGGGGCGGAGCCTATGGAAAAACGCCAGCAAC
GCGGCCTTTTTACGGTTCCTGGCCTTTTGCTGGCCTTTTGCTCACATGTTACTACGTAAATACTAGTGTG
CCCGTCAGTGGGCAGAGCGCACATCGCCCACAGTCCCCGAGAAGTTGGGGGGAGGGGTCGGCAATTGAAC
CGGTGCCTAGAGAAGGTGGCGCGGGGTAAACTGGGAAAGTGATGTCGTGTACTGGCTCCGCCTTTTTCCC
GAGGGTGGGGGAGAACCGTATATAAGTGCAGTAGTCGCCGTGAACGTTCTTTTTCGCAACGGGTTTGCCG
CCAGAACACAGGTAAGTGCCGTGTGTGGTTCCCGCGGGCCTGGCCTCTTTACGGGTTATGGCCCTTGCGT
GCCTTGAATTACTTCCACCTGGCTGCAGTACGTGATTCTTGATCCCGAGCTTCGGGTTGGAAGTGGGTGG
GAGAGTTCGAGGCCTTGCGCTTAAGGAGCCCCTTCGCCTCGTGCTTGAGTTGAGGCCTGGCCTGGGCGCT
GGGGCCGCCGCGTGCGAATCTGGTGGCACCTTCGCGCCTGTCTCGCTGCTTTCGATAAGTCTCTAGCCAT
TTAAAATTTTTGATGACCTGCTGC
Features (pLannotate 1.2.2; 9 found; start..end, strand, type, name):
    683..730     +  CDS            nucleoplasmin NLS: bipartite nuclear localization signal from nucleoplasmin
    731..2224    +  CDS            CRY2 (fragment): CRY2_ARATH - Also known as PHH1 From Arabidopsis thaliana (Mouse-ear cress).
   2384..3090    +  CDS            mCherry (fragment): monomeric derivative of DsRed fluorescent protein (Shaner et al., 2004) mammalian codon-optimized
   3127..3238    +  polyA_signal   bGH poly(A) signal: bovine growth hormone polyadenylation signal
   3374..3478    +  promoter       AmpR promoter: bla
   3479..4339    +  CDS            AmpR: β-lactamase; bla; confers resistance to ampicillin, carbenicillin, and related antibiotics
   4510..5098    +  rep_origin     ori: high-copy-number ColE1/pMB1/pBR322/pUC origin of replication
   5190..5401    +  promoter       EF-1α core promoter: core promoter for human elongation factor EF-1α
   5402..646     +  intron         EF-1α intron A (across the origin): intron upstream of the start codon of human EF-1α
