[The description below was written by a language model from this plasmid's Addgene catalogue record and pLannotate feature annotations shown in this document.]
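Description:
Empty Target Control is a mammalian expression plasmid built on a pUC19-derived backbone. It is propagated in E. coli through the high-copy ColE1/pUC origin and selected with ampicillin via the β-lactamase gene and its native promoter. The sequenced record is about 5.7 kb, consistent with the listed backbone and insert sizes. There is no mammalian drug-resistance marker; the catalogue lists mCherry fluorescence as the means of identifying transfected cells.

The payload is a single EF-1α-driven transcription unit. The annotated EF-1α core promoter is followed by EF-1α intron A, which spans the numbering origin of the circular sequence and generally enhances expression. Downstream lies an open reading frame that begins with a bipartite nucleoplasmin nuclear localization signal fused to a fragment of Arabidopsis thaliana cryptochrome CRY2, a blue-light-responsive photoreceptor. According to the catalogue, CRY2 carries a C-terminal HA epitope tag and is linked to mCherry through a 2A self-cleaving peptide, so that the two proteins are produced separately from one transcript. The HA tag and 2A element were not annotated in the feature table but would fit the unannotated gap between CRY2 and mCherry. A bovine growth hormone polyadenylation signal terminates the transcript.

The construct comes from work on light-activated dynamic looping (LADL), an optogenetic approach to controlling endogenous gene expression through chromatin contacts. Its name suggests that it serves as a control supplying nuclear CRY2-HA and the mCherry reporter without any genomic targeting component, though the record does not describe what elements the targeting versions contain.
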