Addgene plasmid #127667: Empty Target Control
Purpose: Encodes for the CRY2-HA and mCherry proteins expressed from the EF1a promoter
Depositing lab: Jennifer Phillips-Cremins. Depositing organization: University of Pennsylvania. Publication: LADL: light-activated dynamic looping for endogenous gene expression control. Kim JH, Rege M, Valeri J, Dunagin MC, Metzger A, Titus KR, Gilgenast TG, Gong W, Beagan JA, Raj A, Phillips-Cremins JE. Nat Methods. 2019 Jun 24. pii: 10.1038/s41592-019-0436-5. doi: 10.1038/s41592-019-0436-5. PubMed 31235883.
Backbone
  Vector backbone: Derived from pUC19
  Backbone manufacturer: Cremins lab
  Backbone size w/o insert (bp): 3247
  Vector type: Mammalian Expression
  Selectable markers: mCherry
Growth in bacteria
  Bacterial resistance: Ampicillin, 100 μg/mL
  Growth temperature: 37°C
  Growth strain: NEB Stable
  Growth instructions: NEB10Beta is preferred for downstream applications.
  Copy number: High Copy
Gene/Insert
  Gene/Insert name: CRY2-HA-2A-mCherry
  Species: Synthetic
  Insert size (bp): 2442
  Promoter: EF1a
  Tag / fusion protein: HA (C terminal on insert)
  Cloning method: Gibson Cloning
  Sequencing primers: 5′ EF-1a Forward; 3′ BGH Reverse
Terms and licenses: Academic/Nonprofit Terms; Industry Terms: Not Available to Industry
How to cite: Empty Target Control was a gift from Jennifer Phillips-Cremins (Addgene plasmid # 127667 ; http://n2t.net/addgene:127667 ; RRID:Addgene_127667)
